Addgene plasmid #119087: SNX6-PX (27-171)
Purpose: Bacterial expression of human phox homology (PX) domain, SNX6-PX (27-171)
Depositing lab: Brett Collins. Depositing organization: University of Queensland. Publication: Classification of the human phox homology (PX) domains based on their phosphoinositide binding specificities. Chandra M, Chin YK, Mas C, Feathers JR, Paul B, Datta S, Chen KE, Jia X, Yang Z, Norwood SJ, Mohanty B, Bugarcic A, Teasdale RD, Henne WM, Mobli M, Collins BM. Nat Commun. 2019 Apr 4;10(1):1528. doi: 10.1038/s41467-019-09355-y. PubMed 30948714.
Backbone
  Vector backbone: pGEX4T2
  Vector type: Bacterial Expression
Growth in bacteria
  Bacterial resistance: Ampicillin, 100 μg/mL
  Growth temperature: 37°C
  Growth strain: DH5alpha
  Copy number: Unknown
Gene/Insert
  Gene/Insert name: SNX6-PX (29-170)
  Species: H. sapiens (human)
  Entrez Gene: SNX6 (a.k.a. MSTP010, TFAF2)
  Promoter: tac
  Tag / fusion protein: GST (N terminal on backbone)
  Cloning method: Restriction Enzyme; 5′ cloning site BamHI (unknown if destroyed); 3′ cloning site XhoI (unknown if destroyed)
  Sequencing primers: 5′ pGEX5
Terms and licenses: Academic/Nonprofit Terms; Industry Terms: Not Available to Industry
Depositor comments: Amino Acid Sequence: QSDAALQVDISDALSERDKVKFTVHTKSSLPNFKQNEFSVVRQHEEFIWLHDSFVENEDYAGYIIPPAPPRPDFDASREKLQKLGEGEGSMTKEEFTKMKQELEAEYLAIFKKTVAMHEVFLCRVAAHPILRRDLNFHVFLEYNQ
How to cite: SNX6-PX (27-171) was a gift from Brett Collins (Addgene plasmid # 119087 ; http://n2t.net/addgene:119087 ; RRID:Addgene_119087)
