[The description below was written by a language model from this plasmid's Addgene catalogue record and pLannotate feature annotations shown in this document.]
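Description:
SNX6-PX (27-171) is a bacterial expression plasmid built on the pGEX4T2 backbone for producing the phox homology (PX) domain of human sorting nexin 6 (SNX6) as a fusion to an N-terminal glutathione S-transferase tag. The SNX6 fragment was inserted between the BamHI and XhoI sites downstream of the Schistosoma japonicum GST coding sequence, which in the sequenced 5,392 nt record spans the numbering origin and ends shortly before the annotated SNX6 fragment. The record is slightly inconsistent about domain boundaries: the plasmid name gives residues 27-171, whereas the insert field lists 29-170.

Expression is driven by the tac promoter, a strong trp/lac hybrid, followed by a lac operator. The plasmid also carries lacI with its own promoter, so the repressor keeps transcription off until it is relieved by IPTG. Propagation in E. coli relies on a ColE1/pBR322-type origin, and selection is through the β-lactamase gene conferring ampicillin resistance; copy number is listed as unknown. The remaining annotations, including a lacZα fragment with its lac promoter, operator and CAP site, and short rop, bom and yciV fragments, appear to be backbone remnants rather than functional parts of the expression cassette.

The construct is intended for recombinant production of the GST-tagged PX domain, with the GST moiety allowing affinity capture on glutathione resin. It was deposited with a study that classified the human PX domains according to their phosphoinositide binding specificities. SNX6 itself is a component of the retromer-associated SNX-BAR membrane-deforming subcomplex involved in endosomal trafficking.
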