Features (pLannotate 1.2.2; 17 found; start..end, strand, type, name):
    479..913     +  CDS            SNX6 (fragment): SNX6_HUMAN - Experimental evidence at protein level: Swiss-Prot protein existence level 1. Involved in several stages of intracellular trafficking. Interacts with membranes phosphatidylinositol 3,4-bisphosphate and/or phosphatidylinositol 4,5-bisphosphate (Probable). Acts in part as component of the retromer membrane-deforming SNX-BAR subcomplex (PubMed:19935774). The SNX-BAR retromer mediates retrograde transport of cargo proteins from endosomes to the trans-Golgi network (TGN) and is involved in endosome-to-plasma membrane transport for cargo protein recycling. The SNX-BAR subcomplex functio
    952..991     +  CDS            rop (fragment): Rop protein, which maintains plasmids at low copy number; rop
   1093..1133    +  misc_feature   bom (fragment): basis of mobility region from pBR322
   1238..1342    +  promoter       AmpR promoter: bla
   1343..2203    +  CDS            AmpR: β-lactamase; bla; confers resistance to ampicillin, carbenicillin, and related antibiotics
   2374..2962    +  rep_origin     ori: high-copy-number ColE1/pMB1/pBR322/pUC origin of replication
   3148..3199    -  misc_feature   bom (fragment): basis of mobility region from pBR322
   3206..3283    +  promoter       lacI promoter: lacI
   3284..4366    +  CDS            lacI: lac repressor; lacI; The lac repressor binds to the lac operator to inhibit transcription in E. coli. This inhibition can be relieved by adding lactose or isopropyl-β-D-thiogalactopyranoside (IPTG).
   4379..4400    +  protein_bind   CAP binding site: CAP binding activates transcription in the presence of cAMP. E. coli catabolite activator protein
   4415..4445    +  promoter       lac promoter: promoter for the E. coli lac operon
   4453..4469    +  protein_bind   lac operator: The lac repressor binds to the lac operator to inhibit transcription in E. coli. This inhibition can be relieved by adding lactose or isopropyl-β-D-thiogalactopyranoside (IPTG). lac repressor encoded by lacI
   4489..4662    +  CDS            lacZα: LacZα fragment of β-galactosidase; lacZ fragment
   4926..5042    -  CDS            yciV (fragment): RNAAM_ECOLI - Also known as trpH From Escherichia coli (strain K12).
   5118..5146    +  promoter       tac promoter: strong E. coli promoter; hybrid between the trp and lac UV5 promoters
   5154..5170    +  protein_bind   lac operator: The lac repressor binds to the lac operator to inhibit transcription in E. coli. This inhibition can be relieved by adding lactose or isopropyl-β-D-thiogalactopyranoside (IPTG). lac repressor encoded by lacI
   5193..454     +  CDS            GST26_SCHJA (across the origin): Experimental evidence at protein level: Swiss-Prot protein existence level 1. GST isoenzymes appear to play a central role in the parasite detoxification system. Other functions are also suspected including a role in increasing the solubility of haematin in the parasite gut. From Schistosoma japonicum (Blood fluke).
>Addgene plasmid #119087 | SNX6-PX (27-171) | addgene full sequence | sequence record 275615 | Addgene NGS Result
GTCTATGGCCATCATACGTTATATAGCTGACAAGCACAACATGTTGGGTGGTTGTCCAAAAGAGCGTGCA
GAGATTTCAATGCTTGAAGGAGCGGTTTTGGATATTAGATACGGTGTTTCGAGAATTGCATATAGTAAAG
ACTTTGAAACTCTCAAAGTTGATTTTCTTAGCAAGCTACCTGAAATGCTGAAAATGTTCGAAGATCGTTT
ATGTCATAAAACATATTTAAATGGTGATCATGTAACCCATCCTGACTTCATGTTGTATGACGCTCTTGAT
GTTGTTTTATACATGGACCCAATGTGCCTGGATGCGTTCCCAAAATTAGTTTGTTTTAAAAAACGTATTG
AAGCTATCCCACAAATTGATAAGTACTTGAAATCCAGCAAGTATATAGCATGGCCTTTGCAGGGCTGGCA
AGCCACGTTTGGTGGTGGCGACCATCCTCCAAAATCGGATCTGGTTCCGCGTGGATCCCAGAGCGACGCG
GCGCTGCAAGTTGACATCAGCGATGCGCTGAGCGAACGTGATAAGGTGAAATTCACCGTTCACACCAAGA
GCAGCCTGCCGAACTTCAAACAGAACGAGTTTAGCGTGGTTCGTCAACACGAGGAGTTCATCTGGCTGCA
CGACAGCTTTGTGGAGAACGAAGATTATGCGGGTTATATCATTCCGCCGGCGCCGCCGCGTCCGGACTTC
GATGCGAGCCGTGAAAAGCTGCAAAAACTGGGCGAGGGCGAAGGTAGCATGACCAAAGAGGAGTTCACCA
AGATGAAACAAGAGCTGGAAGCGGAGTACCTGGCGATCTTCAAGAAAACCGTGGCGATGCACGAAGTTTT
TCTGTGCCGTGTGGCGGCGCACCCGATTCTGCGTCGTGACCTGAACTTCCACGTTTTTCTGGAGTATAAC
CAGTAATAGCTCGAGCGGCCGCATCGTGACTGACTGACGATCTGCCTCGCGCGTTTCGGTGATGACGGTG
AAAACCTCTGACACATGCAGCTCCCGGAGACGGTCACAGCTTGTCTGTAAGCGGATGCCGGGAGCAGACA
AGCCCGTCAGGGCGCGTCAGCGGGTGTTGGCGGGTGTCGGGGCGCAGCCATGACCCAGTCACGTAGCGAT
AGCGGAGTGTATAATTCTTGAAGACGAAAGGGCCTCGTGATACGCCTATTTTTATAGGTTAATGTCATGA
TAATAATGGTTTCTTAGACGTCAGGTGGCACTTTTCGGGGAAATGTGCGCGGAACCCCTATTTGTTTATT
TTTCTAAATACATTCAAATATGTATCCGCTCATGAGACAATAACCCTGATAAATGCTTCAATAATATTGA
AAAAGGAAGAGTATGAGTATTCAACATTTCCGTGTCGCCCTTATTCCCTTTTTTGCGGCATTTTGCCTTC
CTGTTTTTGCTCACCCAGAAACGCTGGTGAAAGTAAAAGATGCTGAAGATCAGTTGGGTGCACGAGTGGG
TTACATCGAACTGGATCTCAACAGCGGTAAGATCCTTGAGAGTTTTCGCCCCGAAGAACGTTTTCCAATG
ATGAGCACTTTTAAAGTTCTGCTATGTGGCGCGGTATTATCCCGTGTTGACGCCGGGCAAGAGCAACTCG
GTCGCCGCATACACTATTCTCAGAATGACTTGGTTGAGTACTCACCAGTCACAGAAAAGCATCTTACGGA
TGGCATGACAGTAAGAGAATTATGCAGTGCTGCCATAACCATGAGTGATAACACTGCGGCCAACTTACTT
CTGACAACGATCGGAGGACCGAAGGAGCTAACCGCTTTTTTGCACAACATGGGGGATCATGTAACTCGCC
TTGATCGTTGGGAACCGGAGCTGAATGAAGCCATACCAAACGACGAGCGTGACACCACGATGCCTGCAGC
AATGGCAACAACGTTGCGCAAACTATTAACTGGCGAACTACTTACTCTAGCTTCCCGGCAACAATTAATA
GACTGGATGGAGGCGGATAAAGTTGCAGGACCACTTCTGCGCTCGGCCCTTCCGGCTGGCTGGTTTATTG
CTGATAAATCTGGAGCCGGTGAGCGTGGGTCTCGCGGTATCATTGCAGCACTGGGGCCAGATGGTAAGCC
CTCCCGTATCGTAGTTATCTACACGACGGGGAGTCAGGCAACTATGGATGAACGAAATAGACAGATCGCT
GAGATAGGTGCCTCACTGATTAAGCATTGGTAACTGTCAGACCAAGTTTACTCATATATACTTTAGATTG
ATTTAAAACTTCATTTTTAATTTAAAAGGATCTAGGTGAAGATCCTTTTTGATAATCTCATGACCAAAAT
CCCTTAACGTGAGTTTTCGTTCCACTGAGCGTCAGACCCCGTAGAAAAGATCAAAGGATCTTCTTGAGAT
CCTTTTTTTCTGCGCGTAATCTGCTGCTTGCAAACAAAAAAACCACCGCTACCAGCGGTGGTTTGTTTGC
CGGATCAAGAGCTACCAACTCTTTTTCCGAAGGTAACTGGCTTCAGCAGAGCGCAGATACCAAATACTGT
CCTTCTAGTGTAGCCGTAGTTAGGCCACCACTTCAAGAACTCTGTAGCACCGCCTACATACCTCGCTCTG
CTAATCCTGTTACCAGTGGCTGCTGCCAGTGGCGATAAGTCGTGTCTTACCGGGTTGGACTCAAGACGAT
AGTTACCGGATAAGGCGCAGCGGTCGGGCTGAACGGGGGGTTCGTGCACACAGCCCAGCTTGGAGCGAAC
GACCTACACCGAACTGAGATACCTACAGCGTGAGCTATGAGAAAGCGCCACGCTTCCCGAAGGGAGAAAG
GCGGACAGGTATCCGGTAAGCGGCAGGGTCGGAACAGGAGAGCGCACGAGGGAGCTTCCAGGGGGAAACG
CCTGGTATCTTTATAGTCCTGTCGGGTTTCGCCACCTCTGACTTGAGCGTCGATTTTTGTGATGCTCGTC
AGGGGGGCGGAGCCTATGGAAAAACGCCAGCAACGCGGCCTTTTTACGGTTCCTGGCCTTTTGCTGGCCT
TTTGCTCACATGTTCTTTCCTGCGTTATCCCCTGATTCTGTGGATAACCGTATTACCGCCTTTGAGTGAG
CTGATACCGCTCGCCGCAGCCGAACGACCGAGCGCAGCGAGTCAGTGAGCGAGGAAGCGGAAGAGCGCCT
GATGCGGTATTTTCTCCTTACGCATCTGTGCGGTATTTCACACCGCATAAATTCCGACACCATCGAATGG
CGCAAAACCTTTCGCGGTATGGCATGATAGCGCCCGGAAGAGAGTCAATTCAGGGTGGTGAATGTGAAAC
CAGTAACGTTATACGATGTCGCAGAGTATGCCGGTGTCTCTTATCAGACCGTTTCCCGCGTGGTGAACCA
GGCCAGCCACGTTTCTGCGAAAACGCGGGAAAAAGTGGAAGCGGCGATGGCGGAGCTGAATTACATTCCC
AACCGCGTGGCACAACAACTGGCGGGCAAACAGTCGTTGCTGATTGGCGTTGCCACCTCCAGTCTGGCCC
TGCACGCGCCGTCGCAAATTGTCGCGGCGATTAAATCTCGCGCCGATCAACTGGGTGCCAGCGTGGTGGT
GTCGATGGTAGAACGAAGCGGCGTCGAAGCCTGTAAAGCGGCGGTGCACAATCTTCTCGCGCAACGCGTC
AGTGGGCTGATCATTAACTATCCGCTGGATGACCAGGATGCCATTGCTGTGGAAGCTGCCTGCACTAATG
TTCCGGCGTTATTTCTTGATGTCTCTGACCAGACACCCATCAACAGTATTATTTTCTCCCATGAAGACGG
TACGCGACTGGGCGTGGAGCATCTGGTCGCATTGGGTCACCAGCAAATCGCGCTGTTAGCGGGCCCATTA
AGTTCTGTCTCGGCGCGTCTGCGTCTGGCTGGCTGGCATAAATATCTCACTCGCAATCAAATTCAGCCGA
TAGCGGAACGGGAAGGCGACTGGAGTGCCATGTCCGGTTTTCAACAAACCATGCAAATGCTGAATGAGGG
CATCGTTCCCACTGCGATGCTGGTTGCCAACGATCAGATGGCGCTGGGCGCAATGCGCGCCATTACCGAG
TCCGGGCTGCGCGTTGGTGCGGATATCTCGGTAGTGGGATACGACGATACCGAAGACAGCTCATGTTATA
TCCCGCCGTTAACCACCATCAAACAGGATTTTCGCCTGCTGGGGCAAACCAGCGTGGACCGCTTGCTGCA
ACTCTCTCAGGGCCAGGCGGTGAAGGGCAATCAGCTGTTGCCCGTCTCACTGGTGAAAAGAAAAACCACC
CTGGCGCCCAATACGCAAACCGCCTCTCCCCGCGCGTTGGCCGATTCATTAATGCAGCTGGCACGACAGG
TTTCCCGACTGGAAAGCGGGCAGTGAGCGCAACGCAATTAATGTAAGTTAGCTCACTCATTAGGCACCCC
AGGCTTTACACTTTATGCTTCCGGCTCGTATGTTGTGTGGAATTGTGAGCGGATAACAATTTCACACAGG
AAACAGCTATGACCATGATTACGGATTCACTGGCCGTCGTTTTACAACGTCGTGACTGGGAAAACCCTGG
CGTTACCCAACTTAATCGCCTTGCAGCACATCCCCCTTTCGCCAGCTGGCGTAATAGCGAAGAGGCCCGC
ACCGATCGCCCTTCCCAACAGTTGCGCAGCCTGAATGGCGAATGGCGCTTTGCCTGGTTTCCGGCACCAG
AAGCGGTGCCGGAAAGCTGGCTGGAGTGCGATCTTCCTGAGGCCGATACTGTCGTCGTCCCCTCAAACTG
GCAGATGCACGGTTACGATGCGCCCATCTACACCAACGTGACCTATCCCATTACGGTCAATCCGCCGTTT
GTTCCCACGGAGAATCCGACGGGTTGTTACTCGCTCACATTTAATGTTGATGAAAGCTGGCTACAGGAAG
GCCAGACGCGAATTATTTTTGATGGCGTTGGAATTAGCTTATCGACTGCACGGTGCACCAATGCTTCTGG
CGTCAGGCAGCCATCGGAAGCTGTGGTATGGCTGTGCAGGTCGTAAATCACTGCATAATTCGTGTCGCTC
AAGGCGCACTCCCGTTCTGGATAATGTTTTTTGCGCCGACATCATAACGGTTCTGGCAAATATTCTGAAA
TGAGCTGTTGACAATTAATCATCGGCTCGTATAATGTGTGGAATTGTGAGCGGATAACAATTTCACACAG
GAAACAGTATTCATGTCCCCTATACTAGGTTATTGGAAAATTAAGGGCCTTGTGCAACCCACTCGACTTC
TTTTGGAATATCTTGAAGAAAAATATGAAGAGCATTTGTATGAGCGCGATGAAGGTGATAAATGGCGAAA
CAAAAAGTTTGAATTGGGTTTGGAGTTTCCCAATCTTCCTTATTATATTGATGGTGATGTTAAATTAACA
CA
